Addgene plasmid #237843: PEX11A-P1
Purpose: Study the role and mechanism of the PEX11A-P1 3' UTR in regulation gene function.
Depositing lab: Angela Ting. Publication: Differentiation in the human urothelia is defined by distinct alternative polyadenylation. Le NB, Sona S, Santo B, Zhang Y, Ou R, Schweickart RA, Kochat V, Padron WI, Rai K, Lee SH, Yi JM, Wessely O, Lee BH, Ting AH. Cell Rep. 2026 Jan 13;45(1):116839. doi: 10.1016/j.celrep.2025.116839. PubMed 41533515.
Backbone
  Vector backbone: pmirGLO Dual-Luciferase miRNA Target Expression Vector
  Vector type: Mammalian Expression
Growth in bacteria
  Bacterial resistance: Ampicillin, 100 μg/mL
  Growth temperature: 37°C
  Growth strain: DH5alpha
  Copy number: High Copy
Gene/Insert
  Gene/Insert name: PEX11A-P1 3'UTR
  Species: H. sapiens (human)
  Entrez Gene: PEX11A (a.k.a. MGC119947, MGC138534, PEX11-ALPHA)
  Cloning method: Gibson Cloning
Terms and licenses: Academic/Nonprofit Terms; Industry Terms: Not Available to Industry
How to cite: PEX11A-P1 was a gift from Angela Ting (Addgene plasmid # 237843 ; http://n2t.net/addgene:237843 ; RRID:Addgene_237843)
