[The description below was written by a language model from this plasmid's Addgene catalogue record and pLannotate feature annotations shown in this document.]
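Description:
PEX11A-P1 is a mammalian expression reporter plasmid built on the pmirGLO Dual-Luciferase miRNA Target Expression Vector, carrying a human PEX11A 3' UTR fragment (designated "P1") inserted by Gibson cloning. It is propagated in E. coli as a high-copy plasmid through a ColE1/pUC-type origin and selected with ampicillin via the β-lactamase gene and its native promoter. A ColE1-derived cer region, which helps resolve plasmid multimers into monomers, is also annotated.

The feature table shows two reporter units. The primary reporter is the synthetic firefly luciferase gene luc2, which the annotation places under a mouse PGK promoter. An unannotated stretch of roughly 330 nt lies between the end of luc2 and the residual multiple cloning site. This is the position where a 3' UTR insert would be expected in this backbone, although the PEX11A sequence itself is not called as a feature and its exact boundaries are not stated. The annotated SV40 poly(A) signal near this region reads on the opposite strand to luc2, so the table does not clearly show which signal terminates the luc2 transcript. The second unit uses the SV40 enhancer/early promoter to drive human codon-optimised Renilla luciferase, followed by a neomycin/kanamycin phosphotransferase sequence and a synthetic poly(A) signal. This unit provides an internal normalisation control and potentially G418 selection in mammalian cells. Several short annotated fragments (tnpA, bom, M13 ori, large T antigen, T7 terminator, SET1) are probably backbone remnants or incidental matches rather than functional parts.

The stated purpose is to study how the PEX11A-P1 3' UTR regulates gene function. Firefly signal relative to Renilla reports the effect of the UTR on transcript stability or translation, and the associated work concerns alternative polyadenylation.
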