Features (pLannotate 1.2.2; 18 found; start..end, strand, type, name):
      1..589     +  rep_origin     ori: high-copy-number ColE1/pMB1/pBR322/pUC origin of replication
    747..1607    -  CDS            AmpR: β-lactamase; bla; confers resistance to ampicillin, carbenicillin, and related antibiotics
   1608..1712    -  promoter       AmpR promoter: bla
   1755..1847    +  CDS            tnpA (fragment): TN5P_ECOLX - Also known as tnp. Experimental evidence at protein level: Swiss-Prot protein existence level 1. Mediates transposition of transposon Tn5 by a 'cut and paste' mechanism. First, the monomeric transposase binds the 19 bp inverted DNA repeats flanking the transposon. Then, dimerization of the DNA- bound transposase creates a synaptic DNA complex. After nicking of the first DNA strand, excision of the transposon proceeds through a series of intermediates. The transposase then mediates the insertion of the transposon at a new site by strand transfer. The activity of the wild- type tran
   1868..1916    -  polyA_signal   poly(A) signal: synthetic polyadenylation signal
   1980..2772    -  CDS            NeoR/KanR (fragment): aminoglycoside phosphotransferase from Tn5; aph(3')-II (or nptII); confers resistance to neomycin, kanamycin, and G418 (Geneticin®)
   2823..3755    -  CDS            hRluc: Renilla luciferase human codon-optimized
   3806..4163    -  promoter       SV40 promoter: SV40 enhancer and early promoter
   4228..4279    +  misc_feature   bom (fragment): basis of mobility region from pBR322
   4280..4312    -  rep_origin     M13 ori (fragment): M13 bacteriophage origin of replication; arrow indicates direction of (+) strand synthesis
   4317..4385    +  CDS            large T antigen (fragment): large T antigen from SV40 (simian virus 40)
   4408..4529    +  polyA_signal   SV40 poly(A) signal: SV40 polyadenylation signal
   4551..4570    -  terminator     T7 terminator (fragment): transcription terminator for bacteriophage T7 RNA polymerase
   4578..4627    -  CDS            SET1 (fragment): solubility-enhancement tag derived from T7 phage gene 10B
   4634..4657    -  misc_feature   MCS (fragment): pUC18/19 multiple cloning site
   4990..6642    -  CDS            luciferase: firefly luciferase synthetic luc2 version of the luciferase gene
   6689..7188    -  promoter       PGK promoter: mouse phosphoglycerate kinase 1 promoter
   7245..7528    -  misc_feature   cer region: ColE1-derived recombination site that helps to maintain plasmids as monomers
>Addgene plasmid #237843 | PEX11A-P1 | addgene full sequence | sequence record 471705 | Addgene NGS Result
TTGAAATCCTTTTTTTCTGCGCGTAATCTGCTGCTTGCAAACAAAAAAACCACCGCTACCAGCGGTGGTT
TGTTTGCCGGATCAAGAGCTACCAACTCTTTTTCCGAAGGTAACTGGCTTCAGCAGAGCGCAGATACCAA
ATACTGTCCTTCTAGTGTAGCCGTAGTTAGGCCACCACTTCAAGAACTCTGTAGCACCGCCTACATACCT
CGCTCTGCTAATCCTGTTACCAGTGGCTGCTGCCAGTGGCGATAAGTCGTGTCTTACCGGGTTGGACTCA
AGACGATAGTTACCGGATAAGGCGCAGCGGTCGGGCTGAACGGGGGGTTCGTGCACACAGCCCAGCTTGG
AGCGAACGACCTACACCGAACTGAGATACCTACAGCGTGAGCTATGAGAAAGCGCCACGCTTCCCGAAGG
GAGAAAGGCGGACAGGTATCCGGTAAGCGGCAGGGTCGGAACAGGAGAGCGCACGAGGGAGCTTCCAGGG
GGAAACGCCTGGTATCTTTATAGTCCTGTCGGGTTTCGCCACCTCTGACTTGAGCGTCGATTTTTGTGAT
GCTCGTCAGGGGGGCGGAGCCTATGGAAAAACGCCAGCAACGCGGCCTTTTTACGGTTCCTGGCCTTTTG
CTGGCCTTTTGCTCACATGTTCTTTCCTGCGTTATCCCCTGATTCTGTGGATAACCGTATTACCGCCTTT
GAGTGAGCTGATACCGGTTGGGCGTCGCTTGGTCGGTCATTTCGAATTACCAATGCTTAATCAGTGAGGC
ACCTATCTCAGCGATCTGTCTATTTCGTTCATCCATAGTTGCCTGACTCCCCGTCGTGTAGATAACTACG
ATACGGGAGGGCTTACCATCTGGCCCCAGTGCTGCAATGATACCGCGAGACCCACGCTCACCGGCTCCAG
ATTTATCAGCAATAAACCAGCCAGCCGGAAGGGCCGAGCGCAGAAGTGGTCCTGCAACTTTATCCGCCTC
CATCCAGTCTATTAATTGTTGCCGGGAAGCTAGAGTAAGTAGTTCGCCAGTTAATAGTTTGCGCAACGTT
GTTGCCATTGCTACAGGCATCGTGGTGTCACGCTCGTCGTTTGGTATGGCTTCATTCAGCTCCGGTTCCC
AACGATCAAGGCGAGTTACATGATCCCCCATGTTGTGCAAAAAAGCGGTTAGCTCCTTCGGTCCTCCGAT
AGTTGTCAGAAGTAAGTTGGCCGCAGTGTTATCACTCATGGTTATGGCAGCACTGCATAATTCTCTTACT
GTCATGCCATCCGTAAGATGCTTTTCTGTGACTGGTGAGTACTCAACCAAGTCATTCTGAGAATAGTGTA
TGCGGCGACCGAGTTGCTCTTGCCCGGCGTCAATACGGGATAATACCGCGCCACATAGCAGAACTTTGAA
AGTGCTCATCATTGGAAAACGTTCTTCGGGGCGAAAACTCTCAAGGATCTTACCGCTGTTGAGATCCAGT
TCGATGTAACCCACTCGTGCACCCAACTGATCTTCAGCATCTTTTACTTTCACCAGCGTTTCTGGGTGAG
CAAAAACAGGAAGGCAAAATGCCGCAAAAAAGGGAATAAGGGCGACACGGAAATGTTGAATACTCATACT
CTTCCTTTTTCAATATTATTGAAGCATTTATCAGGGTTATTGTCTCATGAGCGGATACATATTTGAATGT
ATTTAGAAAAATAAACAAATAGGGGTTCCGCGCACATTTCCCCGAAAAGTGCCACCTGACGTCTAAGAAA
CCATTACGTAGAAAGCCAGTCCGCAGAAACGGTGCTGACCCCGGATGAATGTCAGCTACTGGGCTATCTG
GACAAGGGAAAACGCAAGCGCAAAGAGGATCCTTATCGCTATCGATTCACACAAAAAACCAACACACAGA
TGTAATGAAAATAAAGATATTTTATTGCGGCCATCGTGATGGCAGGTTGGGCGTCGCTTGGTCGGTCATT
TCGAACCCCAGAGTCCCGCTCAGAAGAACTCGTCAAGAAGGCGATAGAAGGCGATGCGCTGCGAATCGGG
AGCGGCGATACCGTAAAGCACGAGGAAGCGGTCAGCCCATTCGCCGCCAAGCTCTTCAGCAATATCACGG
GTAGCCAACGCTATGTCCTGATAGCGGTCCGCCACACCCAGCCGGCCACAGTCGATGAATCCAGAAAAGC
GGCCATTTTCCACCATGATATTCGGCAAGCAGGCATCGCCATGGGTCACGACGAGATCCTCGCCGTCGGG
CATGCGCGCCTTGAGCCTGGCGAACAGTTCGGCTGGCGCGAGCCCCTGATGCTCTTCGTCCAGATCATCC
TGATCGACAAGACCGGCTTCCATCCGAGTACGTGCTCGCTCGATGCGATGTTTCGCTTGGTGGTCGAATG
GGCAGGTAGCCGGATCAAGCGTATGCAGCCGCCGCATTGCATCAGCCATGATGGATACTTTCTCGGCAGG
AGCAAGGTGAGATGACAGGAGATCCTGCCCCGGCACTTCGCCCAATAGCAGCCAGTCCCTTCCCGCTTCA
GTGACAACGTCGAGCACAGCTGCGCAAGGAACGCCCGTCGTGGCCAGCCACGATAGCCGCGCTGCCTCGT
CCTGCAGTTCATTCAGGGCACCGGACAGGTCGGTCTTGACAAAAAGAACCGGGCGCCCCTGCGCTGACAG
CCGGAACACGGCGGCATCAGAGCAGCCGATTGTCTGTTGTGCCCAGTCATAGCCGAATAGCCTCTCCACC
CAAGCGGCCGGAGAACCTGCGTGCAATCCATCTTGTTCAATCCCTCCGGAGCCTCCGCCACCTGATCCGC
CACCTCCGCTCCCACCACCGGTCTGCTCGTTCTTCAGCACGCGCTCCACGAAGCTCTTGATGTACTTACC
CATTTCATCTGGAGCGTCCTCCTGGCTGAAGTGGAGGCCCTTCACCTTCACGAACTCGGTGTTAGGGAAC
TTCTTAGCTCCCTCGACAATAGCGTTGGAAAAGAACCCAGGGTCGGACTCGATGAACATCTTAGGCAGAT
CGTCGCTGGCCCGAAGGTAGGCGTTGTAGTTGCGGACAATCTGGACGACGTCGGGCTTGCCTCCCTTAAC
GAGAGGGATCTCGCGAGGCCAGGAGAGGGTAGGCCGTCTAACCTCGCCCTTCTCCTTGAATGGCTCCAGG
TAGGCAGCGAACTCCTCAGGCTCCAGTTTCCGCATGATCTTGCTTGGGAGCATGGTCTCGACGAAGAAGT
TATTCTCAAGCACCATTTTCTCGCCCTCTTCGCTCTTGATCAGGGCGATATCCTCCTCGATGTCAGGCCA
CTCGTCCCAGGACTCGATCACGTCCACGACACTCTCAGCATGGACGATGGCCTTGATCTTGTCTTGGTGC
TCGTAGGAGTAGTGAAAGGCCAGACAAGCCCCCCAGTCGTGGCCCACAAAGATGATTTTCTTTGGAAGGT
TCAGCAGCTCGAACCAAGCGGTGAGGTACTTGTAGTGATCCAGGAGGCGATATGAGCCATTCCCGCTCTT
GCCGGACTTACCCATTCCGATCAGATCAGGGATGATGCATCTAGCCACGGGCTCGATGTGAGGCACGACG
TGCCTCCACAGGTAGCTGGAGGCAGCGTTACCATGCAGAAAAATCACGGCGTTCTCGGCGTGCTTCTCGG
AATCATAGTAGTTGATGAAGGAGTCCAGCACGTTCATTTGCTTGCAGCGAGCCCACCACTGAGGCCCAGT
GATCATGCGTTTGCGTTGCTCGGGGTCGTACACCTTGGAAGCCATGGTGGCTCCAGCCTTTGGTTCGAGA
CTGTTGTGTCAGAAGAATCAAGCTTTTTGCAAAAGCCTAGGCCTCCAAAAAAGCCTCCTCACTACTTCTG
GAATAGCTCAGAGGCCGAGGCGGCCTCGGCCTCTGCATAAATAAAAAAAATTAGTCAGCCATGGGGCGGA
GAATGGGCGGAACTGGGCGGAGTTAGGGGCGGGATGGGCGGAGTTAGGGGCGGGACTATGGTTGCTGACT
AATTGAGATGCATGCTTTGCATACTTCTGCCTGCTGGGGAGCCTGGGGACTTTCCACACCTGGTTGCTGA
CTAATTGAGATGCATGCTTTGCATACTTCTGCCTGCTGGGGAGCCTGGGGACTTTCCACACCCTAACTGA
CACACATTCCACAGCTGGTTCTTTCCGCCTCAGAAGGTACCTAACCAAGTTCCTCTTTCAGAGGTTATTT
CAGGCCATGGTGCTGCGCAGATCCGCGTATGCGGTGTGAAATACCGCACAGATGCGTAAGGAGAAAATAC
CGCATCAGGAAATTGTAAGCGTTAATATTTTGTTAAAATTCGATTTTACCACATTTGTAGAGGTTTTACT
TGCTTAAAAAAACCTCCCACATCTCCCCCTGAACCTGAAACATAAAATGAATGCAATTGTTGTTGTTAAC
TTGTTTATTGCAGCTTATAATGGTTACAAATAAAGCAATAGCATCACAAATTTCACAAATAAAGCATTTT
TTTCACTGCATTCTAGTTGTGGTTTGTCCAAACTCATCAATGTATCTTATCATGTCTGCTCGAAGCGGCC
GCCCCAAGGGGTTATGCTAGTTATTGCTCAGCGGTGGCAGCAGCCAACTCAGCTTCCTTTCGGGCTTTGT
TAGCAGCCGGATCAGCTTGCATGCCTGCAGGTCGACTGGTGTTTTTAGGCTTGGAACTAGTACCTACTTT
AAAAGATGGCCTCTTGGTGGGACAGACATTTGTATAAGTCACAGGCCATGTCATACTGTGCTTAAGTTCT
TGTTCATGTGAGCATTTAACAACCTGTGATGTGGGCAGAGATGAGGCCAAGAACGGAGAAGGGAGGAGCA
TGAAGAGTTGTATGTTTTTGGAGTGCTGGAGTGACTTGTGAATTTCTGAATATTTTCCCTTCATCTAACA
TTGATTGAACATCTCTTATGTGCATAGTGGGAGCTTAGTATTTGCTGAATGAATACTCGAGGCTAGCGAG
CTCGTTTAAACAACTAGAATTACACGGCGATCTTGCCGCCCTTCTTGGCCTTAATGAGAATCTCGCGGAT
CTTGCGGGCGTCCAACTTGCCGGTCAGTCCTTTAGGCACCTCGTCCACGAACACAACACCACCGCGCAGC
TTCTTGGCGGTTGTAACCTGGCTGGCCACATAGTCCACGATCTCCTTCTCGGTCATGGTTTTACCGTGTT
CCAGCACGACGACTGCGGCGGGCAGCTCGCCGGCATCGTCGTCGGGCAGGCCGGCGACCCCGGCGTCGAA
GATGTTGGGGTGTTGCAGCAGGATGCTCTCCAGTTCGGCTGGGGCTACCTGGTAGCCCTTGTATTTGATC
AGGCTCTTCAGCCGGTCCACGATGAAGAAGTGCTCGTCCTCGTCCCAGTAGGCGATGTCGCCGCTGTGCA
GCCAGCCGTCCTTGTCGATGAGAGCGTTTGTAGCCTCGGGGTTGTTAACGTAGCCGCTCATGATCATGGG
GCCACGGACGCACAGCTCGCCGCGCTGGTTCACACCCAGTGTCTTACCGGTGTCCAAGTCCACCACCTTA
GCCTCGAAGAAGGGCACCACCTTGCCTACTGCGCCAGGCTTGTCGTCCCCTTCGGGGGTGATCAGAATGG
CGCTGGTTGTTTCTGTCAGGCCGTAGCCCTGGCGGATGCCTGGTAGGTGGAAGCGTTTGGCCACGGCCTC
ACCTACCTCCTTGCTGAGCGGCGCCCCGCCGCTGGCGATCTCGTGCAAGTTGCTTAGGTCGTACTTGTCG
ATGAGAGTGCTCTTAGCGAAGAAGCTAAATAGTGTGGGCACCAGCAGGGCAGATTGAATCTTATAGTCTT
GCAAGCTGCGCAAGAATAGCTCCTCCTCGAAGCGGTACATGAGCACGACCCGAAAGCCGCAGATCAAGTA
GCCCAGCGTGGTGAACATGCCGAAGCCGTGGTGAAATGGCACCACGCTGAGGATAGCGGTGTCGGGGATG
ATCTGGTTGCCGAAGATGGGGTCGCGGGCATGACTGAATCGGACACAAGCGGTGCGGTGCGGTAGGGCTA
CGCCCTTGGGCAATCCGGTACTGCCACTACTGTTCATGATCAGGGCGATGGTTTTGTCCCGGTCGAAGCT
CTCGGGCACGAAGTCGTACTCGTTGAAGCCGGGTGGCAAATGGGAAGTCACGAAGGTGTACATGCTTTGG
AAGCCCTGGTAGTCGGTCTTGCTATCCATGATGATGATCTTTTGTATGATCGGTAGCTTCTTTTGCACGT
TGAGGATCTTTTGCAGCCCTTTCTTGCTCACGAATACGACGGTGGGCTGGCTGATGCCCATGCTGTTCAG
CAGCTCGCGCTCGTTGTAGATGTCGTTAGCTGGGGCCACAGCCACACCGATGAACAGGGCACCCAACACG
GGCATGAAGAACTGCAAGCTATTCTCGCTGCACACCACGATCCGATGGTTTGTATTCAGCCCATAGCGCT
TCATAGCTTCTGCCAGCCGAACGCTCATCTCGAAGTACTCGGCGTAGGTAATGTCCACCTCGATATGTGC
GTCGGTAAAGGCGATGGTGCCGGGCACCAGGGCGTAGCGCTTCATGGCTTTGTGCAGCTGCTCGCCGGCG
GTCCCGTCTTCGAGTGGGTAGAATGGCGCTGGGCCCTTCTTAATGTTTTTGGCATCTTCCATGGTGGCTT
TACCAACAGTACCGGATTGCCAAGCTTGGGCTGCAGGTCGAAAGGCCCGGAGATGAGGAAGAGGAGAACA
GCGCGGCAGACGTGCGCTTTTGAAGCGTGCAGAATGCCGGGCCTCCGGAGGACCTTCGGGCGCCCGCCCC
GCCCCTGAGCCCGCCCCTGAGCCCGCCCCCGGACCCACCCCTTCCCAGCCTCTGAGCCCAGAAAGCGAAG
GAGCAAAGCTGCTATTGGCCGCTGCCCCAAAGGCCTACCCGCTTCCATTGCTCAGCGGTGCTGTCCATCT
GCACGAGACTAGTGAGACGTGCTACTTCCATTTGTCACGTCCTGCACGACGCGAGCTGCGGGGCGGGGGG
GAACTTCCTGACTAGGGGAGGAGTAGAAGGTGGCGCGAAGGGGCCACCAAAGAACGGAGCCGGTTGGCGC
CTACCGGTGGATGTGGAATGTGTGCGAGGCCAGAGGCCACTTGTGTAGCGCCAAGTGCCCAGCGGGGCTG
CTAAAGCGCATGCTCCAGACTGCCTTGGGAAAAGCGCCTCCCCTACCCGGTAGATCTCGATCCTCTACGC
CGGACGCATCGTGGCCGGAGTACTGCGGTTTATCTCGATGGCTACGAGGGCAGACAGTAAGTGGATTTAC
CATAATCCCTTAATTGTACGCACCGCTAAAACGCGTTCAGCGCGATCACGGCAGCAGACAGGTAAAAATG
GCAACAAACCACCCGAAAAACTGCCGCAATCGCGCCTGATAAATTTTAACCGTATGAATACCTATGCAAC
CAGAGGGTACAGGCCACATTACCCCCACTTAATCCACTGAAGCTGCCATTTTTCATGGTTTCACCATCCC
AGCGAAGGGCCATCCAGCGTGCGTTCCTGTATTTCCGGACTATAAAAGGATCTAGGTGAAGATCCTTTTT
GATAATCTCATGACCAAAATCCCTTAACGTGAGTTTTCGTTCCACTGAGCGTCAGACCCCGTAGAAAAGA
TCAAAGGATCTTC
